>Addgene plasmid #199177 | pGBT9-γ1 ear | addgene full sequence | sequence record 389857 | Addgene NGS Result
CAACTTCTTTTCTTTTTTTTTCTTTTCTCTCTCCCCCGTTGTTGTCTCACCATATCCGCAATGACAAAAA
AATGATGGAAGACACTAAAGGAAAAAATTAACGACAAAGACAGCACCAACAGATGTCGTTGTTCCAGAGC
TGATGAGGGGTATCTCGAAGCACACGAAACTTTTTCCTTCCTTCATTCACGCACACTACTCTCTAATGAG
CAACGGTATACGGCCTTCCTTCCAGTTACTTGAATTTGAAATAAAAAAAAGTTTGCTGTCTTGCTATCAA
GTATAAATAGACCTGCAATTATTAATCTTTTGTTTCCTCGTCATTGTTCTCGTTCCCTTTCTTCCTTGTT
TCTTTTTCTGCACAATATTTCAAGCTATACCAAGCATACAATCAACTCCAAGCTTGAAGCAAGCCTCCTG
AAAGATGAAGCTACTGTCTTCTATCGAACAAGCATGCGATATTTGCCGACTTAAAAAGCTCAAGTGCTCC
AAAGAAAAACCGAAGTGCGCCAAGTGTCTGAAGAACAACTGGGAGTGTCGCTACTCTCCCAAAACCAAAA
GGTCTCCGCTGACTAGGGCACATCTGACAGAAGTGGAATCAAGGCTAGAAAGACTGGAACAGCTATTTCT
ACTGATTTTTCCTCGAGAAGACCTTGACATGATTTTGAAAATGGATTCTTTACAGGATATAAAAGCATTG
TTAACAGGATTATTTGTACAAGATAATGTGAATAAAGATGCCGTCACAGATAGATTGGCTTCAGTGGAGA
CTGATATGCCTCTAACATTGAGACAGCATAGAATAAGTGCGACATCATCATCGGAAGAGAGTAGTAACAA
AGGTCAAAGACAGTTGACTGTATCGCCGGAATTCATCACAGCGTACAGTAAGAACGGCTTGAAGATAGAG
TTCACCTTTGAACGGTCAAACACCAACCCCAGCGTAACAGTGATAACGATACAGGCCTCTAACAGCACAG
AGCTAGACATGACGGACTTTGTTTTCCAGGCTGCAGTACCAAAGACATTCCAGCTGCAGCTTCTGTCTCC
TAGCAGCAGCGTTGTCCCAGCCTTTAATACAGGGACCATCACACAAGTCATTAAAGTTCTGAATCCACAG
AAGCAACAGCTGCGAATGCGGATCAAGCTCACATATAATCACAAGGGCTCGGCAATGCAAGATCTAGCAG
AAGTGAACAATTTCCCCCCTCAGTCCTGGCAATGACCGCTCGACCTGCAGCCAAGCTAATTCCGGGCGAA
TTTCTTATGATTTATGATTTTTATTATTAAATAAGTTATAAAAAAAATAAGTGTATACAAATTTTAAAGT
GACTCTTAGGTTTTAAAACGAAAATTCTTATTCTTGAGTAACTCTTTCCTGTAGGTCAGGTTGCTTTCTC
AGGTATAGCATGAGGTCGCTCTTATTGACCACACCTCTACCGGCATGCCGGCAAGTGCACAAACAATACT
TAAATAAATACTACTCAGTAATAACCTATTTCTTAGCATTTTTGACGAAATTTGCTATTTTGTTAGAGTC
TTTTACACCATTTGTCTCCACACCTCCGCTTACATCAACACCAATAACGCCATTTAATCTAAGCGCATCA
CCAACATTTTCTGGCGTCAGTCCACCAGCTAACATAAAATGTAAGCTTTCGGGGCTCTCTTGCCTTCCAA
CCCAGTCAGAAATCGAGTTCCAATCCAAAAGTTCACCTGTCCCACCTGCTTCTGAATCAAACAAGGGAAT
AAACGAATGAGGTTTCTGTGAAGCTGCACTGAGTAGTATGTTGCAGTCTTTTGGAAATACGAGTCTTTTA
ATAACTGGCAAACCGAGGAACTCTTGGTATTCTTGCCACGACTCATCTCCATGCAGTTGGACGATATCAA
TGCCGTAATCATTGACCAGAGCCAAAACATCCTCCTTAGGTTGATTACGAAACACGCCAACCAAGTATTT
CGGAGTGCCTGAACTATTTTTATATGCTTTTACAAGACTTGAAATTTTCCTTGCAATAACCGGGTCAATT
GTTCTCTTTCTATTGGGCACACATATAATACCCAGCAAGTCAGCATCGGAATCTAGAGCACATTCTGCGG
CCTCTGTGCTCTGCAAGCCGCAAACTTTCACCAATGGACCAGAACTACCTGTGAAATTAATAACAGACAT
ACTCCAAGCTGCCTTTGTGTGCTTAATCACGTATACTCACGTGCTCAATAGTCACCAATGCCCTCCCTCT
TGGCCCTCTCCTTTTCTTTTTTCGACCGAATTAATTCGTAATCATGTCATAGCTGTTTCCTGTGTGAAAT
TGTTATCCGCTCACAATTCCACACAACATACGAGCCGGAAGCATAAAGTGTAAAGCCTGGGGTGCCTAAT
GAGTGAGCTAACTCACATTAATTGCGTTGCGCTCACTGCCCGCTTTCCAGTCGGGAAACCTGTCGTGCCA
GCTGCATTAATGAATCGGCCAACGCGCGGGGAGAGGCGGTTTGCGTATTGGGCGCTCTTCCGCTTCCTCG
CTCACTGACTCGCTGCGCTCGGTCGTTCGGCTGCGGCGAGCGGTATCAGCTCACTCAAAGGCGGTAATAC
GGTTATCCACAGAATCAGGGGATAACGCAGGAAAGAACATGTGAGCAAAAGGCCAGCAAAAGGCCAGGAA
CCGTAAAAAGGCCGCGTTGCTGGCGTTTTTCCATAGGCTCCGCCCCCCTGACGAGCATCACAAAAATCGA
CGCTCAAGTCAGAGGTGGCGAAACCCGACAGGACTATAAAGATACCAGGCGTTTCCCCCTGGAAGCTCCC
TCGTGCGCTCTCCTGTTCCGACCCTGCCGCTTACCGGATACCTGTCCGCCTTTCTCCCTTCGGGAAGCGT
GGCGCTTTCTCATAGCTCACGCTGTAGGTATCTCAGTTCGGTGTAGGTCGTTCGCTCCAAGCTGGGCTGT
GTGCACGAACCCCCCGTTCAGCCCGACCGCTGCGCCTTATCCGGTAACTATCGTCTTGAGTCCAACCCGG
TAAGACACGACTTATCGCCACTGGCAGCAGCCACTGGTAACAGGATTAGCAGAGCGAGGTATGTAGGCGG
TGCTACAGAGTTCTTGAAGTGGTGGCCTAACTACGGCTACACTAGAAGAACAGTATTTGGTATCTGCGCT
CTGCTGAAGCCAGTTACCTTCGGAAAAAGAGTTGGTAGCTCTTGATCCGGCAAACAAACCACCGCTGGTA
GCGGTGGTTTTTTTGTTTGCAAGCAGCAGATTACGCGCAGAAAAAAAGGATCTCAAGAAGATCCTTTGAT
CTTTTCTACGGGGTCTGACGCTCAGTGGAACGAAAACTCACGTTAAGGGATTTTGGTCATGAGATTATCA
AAAAGGATCTTCACCTAGATCCTTTTAAATTAAAAATGAAGTTTTAAATCAATCTAAAGTATATATGAGT
AAACTTGGTCTGACAGTTACCAATGCTTAATCAGTGAGGCACCTATCTCAGCGATCTGTCTATTTCGTTC
ATCCATAGTTGCCTGACTCCCCGTCGTGTAGATAACTACGATACGGGAGGGCTTACCATCTGGCCCCAGT
GCTGCAATGATACCGCGAGACCCACGCTCACCGGCTCCAGATTTATCAGCAATAAACCAGCCAGCCGGAA
GGGCCGAGCGCAGAAGTGGTCCTGCAACTTTATCCGCCTCCATCCAGTCTATTAATTGTTGCCGGGAAGC
TAGAGTAAGTAGTTCGCCAGTTAATAGTTTGCGCAACGTTGTTGCCATTGCTACAGGCATCGTGGTGTCA
CGCTCGTCGTTTGGTATGGCTTCATTCAGCTCCGGTTCCCAACGATCAAGGCGAGTTACATGATCCCCCA
TGTTGTGCAAAAAAGCGGTTAGCTCCTTCGGTCCTCCGATCGTTGTCAGAAGTAAGTTGGCCGCAGTGTT
ATCACTCATGGTTATGGCAGCACTGCATAATTCTCTTACTGTCATGCCATCCGTAAGATGCTTTTCTGTG
ACTGGTGAGTACTCAACCAAGTCATTCTGAGAATAGTGTATGCGGCGACCGAGTTGCTCTTGCCCGGCGT
CAATACGGGATAATACCGCGCCACATAGCAGAACTTTAAAAGTGCTCATCATTGGAAAACGTTCTTCGGG
GCGAAAACTCTCAAGGATCTTACCGCTGTTGAGATCCAGTTCGATGTAACCCACTCGTGCACCCAACTGA
TCTTCAGCATCTTTTACTTTCACCAGCGTTTCTGGGTGAGCAAAAACAGGAAGGCAAAATGCCGCAAAAA
AGGGAATAAGGGCGACACGGAAATGTTGAATACTCATACTCTTCCTTTTTCAATATTATTGAAGCATTTA
TCAGGGTTATTGTCTCATGAGCGGATACATATTTGAATGTATTTAGAAAAATAAACAAATAGGGGTTCCG
CGCACATTTCCCCGAAAAGTGCCACCTGACGTCTAAGAAACCATTATTATCATGACATTAACCTATAAAA
ATAGGCGTATCACGAGGCCCTTTCGTCTCGCGCGTTTCGGTGATGACGGTGAAAACCTCTGACACATGCA
GCTCCCGGAGACGGTCACAGCTTGTCTGTAAGCGGATGCCGGGAGCAGACAAGCCCGTCAGGGCGCGTCA
GCGGGTGTTGGCGGGTGTCGGGGCTGGCTTAACTATGCGGCATCAGAGCAGATTGTACTGAGAGTGCACC
ATAACGCATTTAAGCATAAACACGCACTATGCCGTTCTTCTCATGTATATATATATACAGGCAACACGCA
GATATAGGTGCGACGTGAACAGTGAGCTGTATGTGCGCAGCTCGCGTTGCATTTTCGGAAGCGCTCGTTT
TCGGAAACGCTTTGAAGTTCCTATTCCGAAGTTCCTATTCTCTAGCTAGAAAGTATAGGAACTTCAGAGC
GCTTTTGAAAACCAAAAGCGCTCTGAAGACGCACTTTCAAAAAACCAAAAACGCACCGGACTGTAACGAG
CTACTAAAATATTGCGAATACCGCTTCCACAAACATTGCTCAAAAGTATCTCTTTGCTATATATCTCTGT
GCTATATCCCTATATAACCTACCCATCCACCTTTCGCTCCTTGAACTTGCATCTAAACTCGACCTCTACA
TTTTTTATGTTTATCTCTAGTATTACTCTTTAGACAAAAAAATTGTAGTAAGAACTATTCATAGAGTGAA
TCGAAAACAATACGAAAATGTAAACATTTCCTATACGTAGTATATAGAGACAAAATAGAAGAAACCGTTC
ATAATTTTCTGACCAATGAAGAATCATCAACGCTATCACTTTCTGTTCACAAAGTATGCGCAATCCACAT
CGGTATAGAATATAATCGGGGATGCCTTTATCTTGAAAAAATGCACCCGCAGCTTCGCTAGTAATCAGTA
AACGCGGGAAGTGGAGTCAGGCTTTTTTTATGGAAGAGAAAATAGACACCAAAGTAGCCTTCTTCTAACC
TTAACGGACCTACAGTGCAAAAAGTTATCAAGAGACTGCATTATAGAGCGCACAAAGGAGAAAAAAAGTA
ATCTAAGATGCTTTGTTAGAAAAATAGCGCTCTCGGGATGCATTTTTGTAGAACAAAAAAGAAGTATAGA
TTCTTTGTTGGTAAAATAGCGCTCTCGCGTTGCATTTCTGTTCTGTAAAAATGCAGCTCAGATTCTTTGT
TTGAAAAATTAGCGCTCTCGCGTTGCATTTTTGTTTTACAAAAATGAAGCACAGATTCTTCGTTGGTAAA
ATAGCGCTTTCGCGTTGCATTTCTGTTCTGTAAAAATGCAGCTCAGATTCTTTGTTTGAAAAATTAGCGC
TCTCGCGTTGCATTTTTGTTCTACAAAATGAAGCACAGATGCTTCGTTGCTTGCATG
Features (pLannotate 1.2.2; 16 found; start..end, strand, type, name):
      1..397     +  promoter       ADH1 promoter: S. cerevisiae ADH1; promoter for alcohol dehydrogenase 1
    425..865     +  CDS            GAL4 DNA binding domain: DNA binding domain of the GAL4 transcriptional activator; Saccharomyces cerevisiae GAL4 (truncated)
    875..1222    +  CDS            Ap1g1 (fragment): AP1G1_MOUSE - Also known as Adtg, Clapg1. Experimental evidence at protein level: Swiss-Prot protein existence level 1. Subunit of clathrin-associated adaptor protein complex 1 that plays a role in protein sorting in the late-Golgi/trans-Golgi network (TGN) and/or endosomes. The AP complexes mediate both the recruitment of clathrin to membranes and the recognition of sorting signals within the cytosolic tails of transmembrane cargo molecules. In association with AFTPH/aftiphilin in the aftiphilin/p200/gamma-synergin complex, involved in the trafficking of transferrin from early to recycling en
   1256..1443    +  terminator     ADH1 terminator: S. cerevisiae ADH1; transcription terminator for the S. cerevisiae alcohol dehydrogenase 1 (ADH1) gene
   1496..2170    -  CDS            TRP1: phosphoribosylanthranilate isomerase, required for tryptophan biosynthesis; S. cerevisiae TRP1; yeast auxotrophic marker
   2171..2272    -  promoter       TRP1 promoter: S. cerevisiae TRP1
   2310..2326    -  protein_bind   lac operator: The lac repressor binds to the lac operator to inhibit transcription in E. coli. This inhibition can be relieved by adding lactose or isopropyl-β-D-thiogalactopyranoside (IPTG). lac repressor encoded by lacI
   2334..2364    -  promoter       lac promoter: promoter for the E. coli lac operon
   2379..2400    -  protein_bind   CAP binding site: CAP binding activates transcription in the presence of cAMP. E. coli catabolite activator protein
   2413..2505    -  CDS            lacI (fragment): lac repressor; lacI; The lac repressor binds to the lac operator to inhibit transcription in E. coli. This inhibition can be relieved by adding lactose or isopropyl-β-D-thiogalactopyranoside (IPTG).
   2688..3276    -  rep_origin     ori: high-copy-number ColE1/pMB1/pBR322/pUC origin of replication
   3447..4307    -  CDS            AmpR: β-lactamase; bla; confers resistance to ampicillin, carbenicillin, and related antibiotics
   4308..4412    -  promoter       AmpR promoter: bla
   4507..4542    +  CDS            rop (fragment): Rop protein, which maintains plasmids at low copy number; rop
   4644..4693    +  misc_feature   bom (fragment): basis of mobility region from pBR322
   4694..5858    +  rep_origin     2μ ori: yeast 2μ plasmid origin of replication
