[The description below was written by a language model from this plasmid's Addgene catalogue record and pLannotate feature annotations shown in this document.]
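Description:
pGBT9-γ1 ear is a yeast two-hybrid "bait" plasmid built on the pGBT9 backbone, a yeast–E. coli shuttle vector of about 5.9 kb. In bacteria it replicates from a high-copy ColE1/pUC-type origin and is selected with ampicillin through the β-lactamase gene. In Saccharomyces cerevisiae it is maintained episomally by the 2μ origin and selected by complementation of tryptophan auxotrophy with the TRP1 marker under its own promoter. The feature table also picks up small backbone remnants (lac promoter/operator and CAP site, and fragments of lacI, rop and the pBR322 bom region). These are carry-over from the parental vectors and play no role in the expression cassette.

The payload is a single expression unit in which the yeast ADH1 promoter drives the GAL4 DNA-binding domain fused at its C-terminus to the ear (appendage) domain of mouse AP-1 γ1 adaptin (Ap1g1, residues 707–822), followed by the ADH1 terminator. The roughly 350 bp insert was cloned by restriction digestion between EcoRI, which is retained, and SalI, which was destroyed during cloning. γ1 adaptin is a large subunit of the clathrin-associated AP-1 adaptor complex, which acts in sorting at the trans-Golgi network and endosomes. In a two-hybrid assay, the GAL4 BD–γ1 ear fusion binds GAL4-responsive reporter promoters. Reporter transcription is activated only when a co-expressed partner fused to an activation domain binds the ear domain. The plasmid is therefore intended for testing or screening protein interactions with the AP-1 γ1 ear in yeast, and it was deposited in connection with work on how GGA proteins bind the Rabaptin-5–Rabex-5 complex.
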