Addgene plasmid #199177: pGBT9-γ1 ear
Purpose: Expression of GAL4 DNA-binding domain (BD)-AP-1 γ1 ear domain fusion protein in yeast (yeast two-hybrid assays)
Depositing lab: Juan Bonifacino. Depositing organization: National Institute of Child Health and Human Development (NICHD). Publication: Divalent interaction of the GGAs with the Rabaptin-5-Rabex-5 complex. Mattera R, Arighi CN, Lodge R, Zerial M, Bonifacino JS. EMBO J. 2003 Jan 2;22(1):78-88. doi: 10.1093/emboj/cdg015. PubMed 12505986.
Backbone
  Vector backbone: pGBT9
  Backbone size w/o insert (bp): 5524
  Total vector size (bp): 5868
  Vector type: Yeast Expression
  Selectable markers: TRP1
Growth in bacteria
  Bacterial resistance: Ampicillin, 100 μg/mL
  Growth temperature: 37°C
  Growth strain: DH5alpha
  Copy number: Unknown
Gene/Insert
  Gene/Insert name: AP-1 γ1 ear domain
  Species: M. musculus (mouse)
  Insert size (bp): 351
  Entrez Gene: Ap1g1 (a.k.a. Adtg, D8Ertd374e)
  Promoter: ADH1
  Tag / fusion protein: GAL4-DNA binding domain fragment (N terminal on backbone)
  Cloning method: Restriction Enzyme; 5′ cloning site EcoRI (not destroyed); 3′ cloning site SalI (destroyed during cloning)
  Sequencing primers: 5′ GAL4 DNA binding domain forward; 3′ GAL4 DNA binding domain reverse
Terms and licenses: Academic/Nonprofit Terms; Industry Terms: Not Available to Industry
Depositor comments: AP-1 γ1 ear domain: residues 707-822 of mouse AP-1 γ1
How to cite: pGBT9-γ1 ear was a gift from Juan Bonifacino (Addgene plasmid # 199177 ; http://n2t.net/addgene:199177 ; RRID:Addgene_199177)
